Addgene plasmid #208436: pKLV2-U6gRNA5(hMDA5_2g)-PGKpuro2AmCherry-W
Purpose: Lentiviral gRNA plasmid targeting human MDA5 gene, co-expression of mCherry tag
Depositing lab: Sok Ching Cheong. Depositing organization: Cancer Research Malaysia. Publication: Interferon-Inducible ADAR1 p150 Is Essential for the Survival of Oral Squamous Cell Carcinoma. Yee PS, Chai AWY, Yee SM, Ooi S, Tan YH, Garnett MJ, Ng SK, Cheong SC. Mol Carcinog. 2025 Jun;64(6):1066-1077. doi: 10.1002/mc.23910. Epub 2025 Mar 26. PubMed 40135601.
Backbone
  Vector backbone: pKLV2-U6gRNA5(BbsI)-PGKpuro2AmCherry-W
  Backbone size w/o insert (bp): 8657
  Vector type: Mammalian Expression, Lentiviral, CRISPR
  Selectable markers: Puromycin ; mCherry
Growth in bacteria
  Bacterial resistance: Ampicillin, 100 μg/mL
  Growth temperature: 37°C
  Growth strain: NEB Stable
  Copy number: Unknown
Gene/Insert
  Gene/Insert name: MDA5
  gRNA/shRNA sequence: GGGACTGAGGAATCAGCACG
  Species: H. sapiens (human)
  Mutation: N/A
  Entrez Gene: IFIH1 (a.k.a. AGS7, Hlcd, IDDM19, IMD95, MDA-5, MDA5, RLR-2, SGMRT1)
  Promoter: human U10
  Cloning method: Restriction Enzyme; 5′ cloning site BbsI (destroyed during cloning); 3′ cloning site BbsI (destroyed during cloning)
  Sequencing primers: 5′ AGATAATTAGAATTAATTTGACTG
Terms and licenses: Academic/Nonprofit Terms; Industry Terms: Not Available to Industry
Depositor comments: Used BbsI enzyme to clone in gRNA targeting gene of interest.
How to cite: pKLV2-U6gRNA5(hMDA5_2g)-PGKpuro2AmCherry-W was a gift from Sok Ching Cheong (Addgene plasmid # 208436 ; http://n2t.net/addgene:208436 ; RRID:Addgene_208436)
