[The description below was written by a language model from this plasmid's Addgene catalogue record and pLannotate feature annotations shown in this document.]
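Description:
pKLV2-U6gRNA5(hMDA5_2g)-PGKpuro2AmCherry-W is a lentiviral CRISPR guide RNA vector carrying a single gRNA against the human MDA5 gene (IFIH1), built on the pKLV2-U6gRNA5(BbsI)-PGKpuro2AmCherry-W backbone. The guide was inserted between two BbsI sites that were destroyed during cloning, placing it directly upstream of a Streptococcus pyogenes Cas9 scaffold (annotated as a tracrRNA fragment). The catalogue lists the promoter as "human U10", but both the plasmid name and the feature table identify a human U6 RNA polymerase III promoter at this position, so the catalogue entry is most likely an error. The plasmid encodes no Cas9, which must be supplied separately in the target cells.

Downstream of the gRNA cassette, a mouse PGK promoter drives puromycin N-acetyltransferase and mCherry. According to the construct name, the two are joined by a 2A peptide, so transduced cells can be both drug-selected and tracked or sorted by red fluorescence. A WPRE follows to enhance transcript expression.

The viral framework is HIV-1 derived. A CMV enhancer/promoter is fused to a truncated 5' LTR to drive genomic RNA production in packaging cells. This is followed by the Ψ packaging signal with a gag fragment, the RRE for Rev-dependent export, the cPPT/CTS, a truncated 3' LTR and a bGH polyadenylation signal. Packaging functions must be provided in trans.

In bacteria the plasmid replicates from a high-copy ColE1/pUC-type origin, is selected with ampicillin, and also carries an f1 origin. It is suited to Cas9-mediated knockout of MDA5 in human cells, and the associated study concerns ADAR1 p150 dependency in oral squamous cell carcinoma.
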