Features (pLannotate 1.2.2; 28 found; start..end, strand, type, name):
    242..441     +  promoter       CMV promoter: human cytomegalovirus (CMV) immediate early promoter
    459..639     +  LTR            5' LTR (truncated): truncated 5' long terminal repeat (LTR) from HIV-1
    686..811     +  misc_feature   HIV-1 Ψ: packaging signal of human immunodeficiency virus type 1
    795..1133    +  CDS            HIV-1 gag (fragment): gag protein from human immunodeficiency virus 1; gag
   1310..1543    +  misc_feature   RRE: The Rev response element (RRE) of HIV-1 allows for Rev-dependent mRNA export from the nucleus to the cytoplasm.
   1920..2020    +  CDS            Rev (fragment): human immunodeficiency virus 1 (HIV-1) Rev protein; rev; enhances nuclear export of unspliced and incompletely spliced viral mRNAs
   2070..2187    +  misc_feature   cPPT/CTS: central polypurine tract and central termination sequence of HIV-1
   2262..2502    +  promoter       U6 promoter: RNA polymerase III promoter for human U6 snRNA
   2549..2616    +  misc_RNA       tracrRNA (fragment): trans-activating CRISPR RNA for the Streptococcus pyogenes CRISPR/Cas9 system
   2639..3138    +  promoter       PGK promoter: mouse phosphoglycerate kinase 1 promoter
   3178..3774    +  CDS            PuroR (fragment): puromycin N-acetyltransferase; pac from Streptomyces; confers resistance to puromycin
   3847..4554    +  CDS            mCherry: mCherry is a basic (constitutively fluorescent) red fluorescent protein published in 2004, derived from Discosoma sp.. It is reported to be a very rapidly-maturing monomer with low acid sensitivity.
   4566..5152    +  misc_feature   WPRE: woodchuck hepatitis virus posttranscriptional regulatory element
   5146..5292    +  CDS            nef (fragment): NEF_HV1LA - Experimental evidence at protein level: Swiss-Prot protein existence level 1. Extracellular Nef protein targets CD4(+) T-lymphocytes for apoptosis by interacting with CXCR4 surface receptors. From Human immunodeficiency virus type 1 group M subtype B (isolate Lai) (HIV-1).
   5300..5478    +  LTR            5' LTR (truncated): truncated 5' long terminal repeat (LTR) from HIV-1
   5504..5615    +  polyA_signal   bGH poly(A) signal: bovine growth hormone polyadenylation signal
   5754..5772    -  promoter       T3 promoter: promoter for bacteriophage T3 RNA polymerase
   5817..5833    -  protein_bind   lac operator: The lac repressor binds to the lac operator to inhibit transcription in E. coli. This inhibition can be relieved by adding lactose or isopropyl-β-D-thiogalactopyranoside (IPTG). lac repressor encoded by lacI
   5841..5871    -  promoter       lac promoter: promoter for the E. coli lac operon
   5886..5907    -  protein_bind   CAP binding site: CAP binding activates transcription in the presence of cAMP. E. coli catabolite activator protein
   5920..6012    -  CDS            lacI (fragment): lac repressor; lacI; The lac repressor binds to the lac operator to inhibit transcription in E. coli. This inhibition can be relieved by adding lactose or isopropyl-β-D-thiogalactopyranoside (IPTG).
   6195..6783    -  rep_origin     ori: high-copy-number ColE1/pMB1/pBR322/pUC origin of replication
   6954..7814    -  CDS            AmpR: β-lactamase; bla; confers resistance to ampicillin, carbenicillin, and related antibiotics
   7815..7919    -  promoter       AmpR promoter: bla
   7972..8400    -  rep_origin     f1 ori (sequence partly withheld): f1 bacteriophage origin of replication; arrow indicates direction of (+) strand synthesis
   8405..8560    -  CDS            lacZα (fragment): LacZα fragment of β-galactosidase; lacZ fragment
   8568..8586    +  promoter       T7 promoter: promoter for bacteriophage T7 RNA polymerase
   8600..241     +  enhancer       CMV enhancer (across the origin): human cytomegalovirus immediate early enhancer
>Addgene plasmid #208436 | pKLV2-U6gRNA5(hMDA5_2g)-PGKpuro2AmCherry-W | addgene full sequence | sequence record 415890 | Addgene NGS Result
GTCAATAATGACGTATGTTCCCATAGTAACGCCAATAGGGACTTTCCATTGACGTCAATGGGTGGAGTAT
TTACGGTAAACTGCCCACTTGGCAGTACATCAAGTGTATCATATGCCAAGTACGCCCCCTATTGACGTCA
ATGACGGTAAATGGCCCGCCTGGCATTATGCCCAGTACATGACCTTATGGGACTTTCCTACTTGGCAGTA
CATCTACGTATTAGTCATCGCTATTACCATGGTGATGCGGTTTTGGCAGTACATCAATGGGCGTGGATAG
CGGTTTGACTCACGGGGATTTCCAAGTCTCCACCCCATTGACGTCAATGGGAGTTTGTTTTGGCACCAAA
ATCAACGGGACTTTCCAAAATGTCGTAACAACTCCGCCCCATTGACGCAAATGGGCGGTAGGCGTGTACG
GTGGGAGGTCTATATAAGCAGCGCGTTTTGCCTGTACTGGGTCTCTCTGGTTAGACCAGATCTGAGCCTG
GGAGCTCTCTGGCTAACTAGGGAACCCACTGCTTAAGCCTCAATAAAGCTTGCCTTGAGTGCTTCAAGTA
GTGTGTGCCCGTCTGTTGTGTGACTCTGGTAACTAGAGATCCCTCAGACCCTTTTAGTCAGTGTGGAAAA
TCTCTAGCAGTGGCGCCCGAACAGGGACTTGAAAGCGAAAGGGAAACCAGAGGAGCTCTCTCGACGCAGG
ACTCGGCTTGCTGAAGCGCGCACGGCAAGAGGCGAGGGGCGGCGACTGGTGAGTACGCCAAAAATTTTGA
CTAGCGGAGGCTAGAAGGAGAGAGATGGGTGCGAGAGCGTCAGTATTAAGCGGGGGAGAATTAGATCGCG
ATGGGAAAAAATTCGGTTAAGGCCAGGGGGAAAGAAAAAATATAAATTAAAACATATAGTATGGGCAAGC
AGGGAGCTAGAACGATTCGCAGTTAATCCTGGCCTGTTAGAAACATCAGAAGGCTGTAGACAAATACTGG
GACAGCTACAACCATCCCTTCAGACAGGATCAGAAGAACTTAGATCATTATATAATACAGTAGCAACCCT
CTATTGTGTGCATCAAAGGATAGAGATAAAAGACACCAAGGAAGCTTTAGACAAGATAGAGGAAGAGCAA
AACAAAAGTAAGACCACCGCACAGCAAGCGGCCGGCCGCGCTGATCTTCAGACCTGGAGGAGGAGATATG
AGGGACAATTGGAGAAGTGAATTATATAAATATAAAGTAGTAAAAATTGAACCATTAGGAGTAGCACCCA
CCAAGGCAAAGAGAAGAGTGGTGCAGAGAGAAAAAAGAGCAGTGGGAATAGGAGCTTTGTTCCTTGGGTT
CTTGGGAGCAGCAGGAAGCACTATGGGCGCAGCGTCAATGACGCTGACGGTACAGGCCAGACAATTATTG
TCTGGTATAGTGCAGCAGCAGAACAATTTGCTGAGGGCTATTGAGGCGCAACAGCATCTGTTGCAACTCA
CAGTCTGGGGCATCAAGCAGCTCCAGGCAAGAATCCTGGCTGTGGAAAGATACCTAAAGGATCAACAGCT
CCTGGGGATTTGGGGTTGCTCTGGAAAACTCATTTGCACCACTGCTGTGCCTTGGAATGCTAGTTGGAGT
AATAAATCTCTGGAACAGATTTGGAATCACACGACCTGGATGGAGTGGGACAGAGAAATTAACAATTACA
CAAGCTTAATACACTCCTTAATTGAAGAATCGCAAAACCAGCAAGAAAAGAATGAACAAGAATTATTGGA
ATTAGATAAATGGGCAAGTTTGTGGAATTGGTTTAACATAACAAATTGGCTGTGGTATATAAAATTATTC
ATAATGATAGTAGGAGGCTTGGTAGGTTTAAGAATAGTTTTTGCTGTACTTTCTATAGTGAATAGAGTTA
GGCAGGGATATTCACCATTATCGTTTCAGACCCACCTCCCAACCCCGAGGGGACCCGACAGGCCCGAAGG
AATAGAAGAAGAAGGTGGAGAGAGAGACAGAGACAGATCCATTCGATTAGTGAACGGATCGGCACTGCGT
GCGCCAATTCTGCAGACAAATGGCAGTATTCATCCACAATTTTAAAAGAAAAGGGGGGATTGGGGGGTAC
AGTGCAGGGGAAAGAATAGTAGACATAATAGCAACAGACATACAAACTAAAGAATTACAAAAACAAATTA
CAAAAATTCAAAATTTTCGGGTTTATTACAGGGACAGCAGAGATCCAGTTTGGTTAGTACCGGGCCCTAC
GCGTCCAAGGTCGGGCAGGAAGAGGGCCTATTTCCCATGATTCCTTCATATTTGCATATACGATACAAGG
CTGTTAGAGAGATAATTAGAATTAATTTGACTGTAAACACAAAGATATTAGTACAAAATACGTGACGTAG
AAAGTAATAATTTCTTGGGTAGTTTGCAGTTTTAAAATTATGTTTTAAAATGGACTATCATATGCTTACC
GTAACTTGAAAGTATTTCGATTTCTTGGCTTTATATATCTTGTGGAAAGGACGAAACACCGGGACTGAGG
AATCAGCACGGTTTAAGAGCTATGCTGGAAACAGCATAGCAAGTTTAAATAAGGCTAGTCCGTTATCAAC
TTGAAAAAGTGGCACCGAGTCGGTGCTTTTTTTGGATCCAATTCTACCGGGTAGGGGAGGCGCTTTTCCC
AAGGCAGTCTGGAGCATGCGCTTTAGCAGCCCCGCTGGGCACTTGGCGCTACACAAGTGGCCTCTGGCCT
CGCACACATTCCACATCCACCGGTAGGCGCCAACCGGCTCCGTTCTTTGGTGGCCCCTTCGCGCCACCTT
CTACTCCTCCCCTAGTCAGGAAGTTCCCCCCCGCCCCGCAGCTCGCGTCGTGCAGGACGTGACAAATGGA
AGTAGCACGTCTCACTAGTCTCGTGCAGATGGACAGCACCGCTGAGCAATGGAAGCGGGTAGGCCTTTGG
GGCAGCGGCCAATAGCAGCTTTGCTCCTTCGCTTTCTGGGCTCAGAGGCTGGGAAGGGGTGGGTCCGGGG
GCGGGCTCAGGGGCGGGCTCAGGGGCGGGGCGGGCGCCCGAAGGTCCTCCGGAGGCCCGGCATTCTGCAC
GCTTCAAAAGCGCACGTCTGCCGCGCTGTTCTCCTCTTCCTCATCTCCGGGCCTTTCGACCTGCATCCAT
CTAGATCTCGAGCAGCTGAAGCTTACCATGACCGAGTACAAGCCCACGGTGCGCCTCGCCACCCGCGACG
ACGTCCCCAGGGCCGTACGCACCCTCGCCGCCGCGTTCGCCGACTACCCCGCCACGCGCCACACCGTCGA
TCCGGACCGCCACATCGAGCGGGTCACCGAGCTGCAAGAACTCTTCCTCACGCGCGTCGGGCTCGACATC
GGCAAGGTGTGGGTCGCGGACGACGGCGCCGCGGTGGCGGTCTGGACCACGCCGGAGAGCGTCGAAGCGG
GGGCGGTGTTCGCCGAGATCGGCCCGCGCATGGCCGAGTTGAGCGGTTCCCGGCTGGCCGCGCAGCAACA
GATGGAAGGCCTCCTGGCGCCGCACCGGCCCAAGGAGCCCGCGTGGTTCCTGGCCACCGTCGGCGTCTCG
CCCGACCACCAGGGCAAGGGTCTGGGCAGCGCCGTCGTGCTCCCCGGAGTGGAGGCGGCCGAGCGCGCCG
GGGTGCCCGCCTTCCTGGAGACCTCCGCGCCCCGCAACCTCCCCTTCTACGAGCGGCTCGGCTTCACCGT
CACCGCCGACGTCGAGGTGCCCGAAGGACCGCGCACCTGGTGCATGACCCGCAAGCCCGGTGCCGGCGGC
GGGTCCGGAGGAGAGGGCAGAGGAAGTCTCCTAACATGCGGTGACGTGGAGGAGAATCCTGGCCCAATGG
TGAGCAAGGGCGAGGAGGATAACTCCGCCATCATCAAGGAGTTCCTGCGCTTCAAGGTGCACATGGAGGG
CTCCGTGAACGGCCACGAGTTCGAGATCGAGGGCGAGGGCGAGGGCCGCCCCTACGAGGGCACCCAGACC
GCCAAGCTGAAGGTGACCAAGGGTGGCCCCCTGCCCTTCGCCTGGGACATCCTGTCCCCTCAGTTCATGT
ACGGCTCCAAGGCCTACGTGAAGCACCCCGCCGACATCCCCGACTACTTGAAGCTGTCCTTCCCCGAGGG
CTTCAAGTGGGAGCGCGTGATGAACTTCGAGGACGGCGGCGTGGTGACCGTGACCCAGGACTCCTCTCTG
CAGGACGGCGAGTTCATCTACAAGGTGAAGCTGCGCGGCACCAACTTCCCCTCCGACGGCCCCGTAATGC
AGAAGAAAACCATGGGCTGGGAGGCCTCCTCCGAGCGGATGTACCCCGAGGACGGCGCCCTGAAGGGCGA
GATCAAGCAGAGGCTGAAGCTGAAGGACGGCGGCCACTACGACGCTGAGGTCAAGACCACCTACAAGGCC
AAGAAGCCCGTGCAGCTGCCCGGCGCCTACAACGTCAACATCAAGTTGGACATCACCTCCCACAACGAGG
ACTACACCATCGTGGAACAGTACGAACGCGCCGAGGGCCGCCACTCCACCGGCGGCATGGACGAGCTGTA
CAAGTGAGCGGCCGCTCAACCTCTGGATTACAAAATTTGTGAAAGATTGACTGGTATTCTTAACTATGTT
GCTCCTTTTACGCTATGTGGATACGCTGCTTTAATGCCTTTGTATCATGCTATTGCTTCCCGTATGGCTT
TCATTTTCTCCTCCTTGTATAAATCCTGGTTGCTGTCTCTTTATGAGGAGTTGTGGCCCGTTGTCAGGCA
ACGTGGCGTGGTGTGCACTGTGTTTGCTGACGCAACCCCCACTGGTTGGGGCATTGCCACCACCTGTCAG
CTCCTTTCCGGGACTTTCGCTTTCCCCCTCCCTATTGCCACGGCGGAACTCATCGCCGCCTGCCTTGCCC
GCTGCTGGACAGGGGCTCGGCTGTTGGGCACTGACAATTCCGTGGTGTTGTCGGGGAAATCATCGTCCTT
TCCTTGGCTGCTCGCCTGTGTTGCCACCTGGATTCTGCGCGGGACGTCCTTCTGCTACGTCCCTTCGGCC
CTCAATCCAGCGGACCTTCCTTCCCGCGGCCTGCTGCCGGCTCTGCGGCCTCTTCCGCGTCTACGCCTTC
GCCCTCAGACGAGTCGGATCTCCCTTTGGGCCGCCTCCCCGCAGGTACCTTTAAGACCAATGACTTACAA
GGCAGCTGTAGATCTTAGCCACTTTTTAAAAGAAAAGGGGGGACTGGAAGGGCTAATTCACTCCCAAAGA
AGTCAAGATCTGCTTTTTGCCTGTACTGGGTCTCTCTGGTTAGACCAGAGTCTCTCTGGTTAGACCAGAT
CTGAGCCTGGGAGCTCTCTGGCTAACTAGGGAACCCACTGCTTAAGCCTCAATAAAGCTTGCCTTGAGTG
CTTCAAGTAGTGTGTGCCCGTCTGTTGTGTGACTCTGGTAACTAGAGATCCCTCAGACCCTTTTAGTCAG
TGTGGAAAATCTCTAGCAGTTTAAACCCGCTGATCAGCCTCGACTGTGCCTTCTAGTTGCCAGCCATCTG
TTGTTTGCCCCTCCCCCGTGCCTTCCTTGACCCTGGAAGGTGCCACTCCCACTGTCCTTTCCTAATAAAA
TGAGGAAATTGCATCGCATTGTCTGAGTAGGTGTCATTCTATTCTGGGGGGTGGGGTGGGGCAGGACAGC
AAGGGGGAGGATTGGGAAGTCAATAGCAGGCATGCTGGGGATGCGGTGGGCTCTATGGGCGGCCGTTAAT
TAAGCTTTTGTTCCCTTTAGTGAGGGTTAATTGCGCGCTTGGCGTAATCATGGTCATAGCTGTTTCCTGT
GTGAAATTGTTATCCGCTCACAATTCCACACAACATACGAGCCGGGAGCATAAAGTGTAAAGCCTGGGGT
GCCTAATGAGTGAGCTAACTCACATTAATTGCGTTGCGCTCACTGCCCGCTTTCCAGTCGGGAAACCTGT
CGTGCCAGCTGCATTAATGAATCGGCCAACGCGCGGGGAGAGGCGGTTTGCGTATTGGGCGCTCTTCCGC
TTCCTCGCTCACTGACTCGCTGCGCTCGGTCGTTCGGCTGCGGCGAGCGGTATCAGCTCACTCAAAGGCG
GTAATACGGTTATCCACAGAATCAGGGGATAACGCAGGAAAGAACATGTGAGCAAAAGGCCAGCAAAAGG
CCAGGAACCGTAAAAAGGCCGCGTTGCTGGCGTTTTTCCATAGGCTCCGCCCCCCTGACGAGCATCACAA
AAATCGACGCTCAAGTCAGAGGTGGCGAAACCCGACAGGACTATAAAGATACCAGGCGTTTCCCCCTGGA
AGCTCCCTCGTGCGCTCTCCTGTTCCGACCCTGCCGCTTACCGGATACCTGTCCGCCTTTCTCCCTTCGG
GAAGCGTGGCGCTTTCTCATAGCTCACGCTGTAGGTATCTCAGTTCGGTGTAGGTCGTTCGCTCCAAGCT
GGGCTGTGTGCACGAACCCCCCGTTCAGCCCGACCGCTGCGCCTTATCCGGTAACTATCGTCTTGAGTCC
AACCCGGTAAGACACGACTTATCGCCACTGGCAGCAGCCACTGGTAACAGGATTAGCAGAGCGAGGTATG
TAGGCGGTGCTACAGAGTTCTTGAAGTGGTGGCCTAACTACGGCTACACTAGAAGAACAGTATTTGGTAT
CTGCGCTCTGCTGAAGCCAGTTACCTTCGGAAAAAGAGTTGGTAGCTCTTGATCCGGCAAACAAACCACC
GCTGGTAGCGGTGGTTTTTTTGTTTGCAAGCAGCAGATTACGCGCAGAAAAAAAGGATCTCAAGAAGATC
CTTTGATCTTTTCTACGGGGTCTGACGCTCAGTGGAACGAAAACTCACGTTAAGGGATTTTGGTCATGAG
ATTATCAAAAAGGATCTTCACCTAGATCCTTTTAAATTAAAAATGAAGTTTTAAATCAATCTAAAGTATA
TATGAGTAAACTTGGTCTGACAGTTACCAATGCTTAATCAGTGAGGCACCTATCTCAGCGATCTGTCTAT
TTCGTTCATCCATAGTTGCCTGACTCCCCGTCGTGTAGATAACTACGATACGGGAGGGCTTACCATCTGG
CCCCAGTGCTGCAATGATACCGCGAGACCCACGCTCACCGGCTCCAGATTTATCAGCAATAAACCAGCCA
GCCGGAAGGGCCGAGCGCAGAAGTGGTCCTGCAACTTTATCCGCCTCCATCCAGTCTATTAATTGTTGCC
GGGAAGCTAGAGTAAGTAGTTCGCCAGTTAATAGTTTGCGCAACGTTGTTGCCATTGCTACAGGCATCGT
GGTGTCACGCTCGTCGTTTGGTATGGCTTCATTCAGCTCCGGTTCCCAACGATCAAGGCGAGTTACATGA
TCCCCCATGTTGTGCAAAAAAGCGGTTAGCTCCTTCGGTCCTCCGATCGTTGTCAGAAGTAAGTTGGCCG
CAGTGTTATCACTCATGGTTATGGCAGCACTGCATAATTCTCTTACTGTCATGCCATCCGTAAGATGCTT
TTCTGTGACTGGTGAGTACTCAACCAAGTCATTCTGAGAATAGTGTATGCGGCGACCGAGTTGCTCTTGC
CCGGCGTCAATACGGGATAATACCGCGCCACATAGCAGAACTTTAAAAGTGCTCATCATTGGAAAACGTT
CTTCGGGGCGAAAACTCTCAAGGATCTTACCGCTGTTGAGATCCAGTTCGATGTAACCCACTCGTGCACC
CAACTGATCTTCAGCATCTTTTACTTTCACCAGCGTTTCTGGGTGAGCAAAAACAGGAAGGCAAAATGCC
GCAAAAAAGGGAATAAGGGCGACACGGAAATGTTGAATACTCATACTCTTCCTTTTTCAATATTATTGAA
GCATTTATCAGGGTTATTGTCTCATGAGCGGATACATATTTGAATGTATTTAGAAAAATAAACAAATAGG
GGTTCCGCGCACATTTCCCCGAAAAGTGCCACCTAAATTGTAAGCGTTAATATTTTGTTAAAATTCGCGT
TAAATTTTTGTTAAATCAGCTCATTTTTTAACCAATAGGCCGAAATCGGCAAAATCCCTTATAAATCAAA
AGAATAGACCGAGATAGGGT
[37 nt withheld, positions 8071-8107]
AAAGAACGTGGACTCCAACGTCAAAGG
[49 nt withheld, positions 8135-8183]
T
[91 nt withheld, positions 8185-8275]
G
[124 nt withheld, positions 8277-8400]
CCCATTCGCCATTCAGGCTGCGCAACTGTTGGGAAGGGCGATCGGTGCGGGCCTCTTCGCTATTACGCCA
GCTGGCGAAAGGGGGATGTGCTGCAAGGCGATTAAGTTGGGTAACGCCAGGGTTTTCCCAGTCACGACGT
TGTAAAACGACGGCCAGTGAGCGCGCGTAATACGACTCACTATAGGGCGAATTGACTAGTACATAACTTA
CGGTAAATGGCCCGCCTGGCTGACCGCCCAACGACCCCCGCCCATTGAC
